Addgene plasmid #229729: pGWB512_35S-FLAG-(ΔTP)DM3(Col-0)
Purpose: Stable transformation or transient expression of gene of interest in plants
Depositing lab: Eunyoung Chae. Depositing organization: National University of Singapore. Publication: Structural determinants of DANGEROUS MIX 3, an alpha/beta hydrolase that triggers NLR-mediated genetic incompatibility in plants. Wan WL, Kim G, Kim N, Tan YY, Watari M, Charoennit N, Lee RRQ, Phang IRK, Wang J, Liew YY, Hu D, Ng SK, Zhang Y, Jang IC, Song JJ, Chae E. Mol Cell. 2025 Jul 17;85(14):2776-2795.e8. doi: 10.1016/j.molcel.2025.06.021. PubMed 40680723.
Backbone
  Vector backbone: pGWB512
  Backbone manufacturer: Tsuyoshi Nakagawa (Addgene plasmid #74854)
  Vector type: Plant Expression
Growth in bacteria
  Bacterial resistance: Spectinomycin, 50 μg/mL
  Growth temperature: 37°C
  Growth strain: DH5alpha
  Copy number: High Copy
Gene/Insert
  Gene/Insert name: DM3(Col-0) (alt name: At3g61540)
  Species: A. thaliana (mustard weed)
  Mutation: amino acid 1-52 were deleted, 511-515 were deleted
  Entrez Gene: AT3G61540 (a.k.a. AT3G61540)
  Cloning method: Gateway Cloning
Terms and licenses: Academic/Nonprofit Terms; Industry Terms: Not Available to Industry
Depositor comments: Please visit https://doi.org/10.1101/2024.10.28.620575 for bioRxiv preprint.
How to cite: pGWB512_35S-FLAG-(ΔTP)DM3(Col-0) was a gift from Eunyoung Chae (Addgene plasmid # 229729 ; http://n2t.net/addgene:229729 ; RRID:Addgene_229729)
