[The description below was written by a language model from this plasmid's Addgene catalogue record and pLannotate feature annotations shown in this document.]
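Description:
pGWB512_35S-FLAG-(ΔTP)DM3(Col-0) is a 12.6 kb Gateway-derived binary T-DNA vector for Agrobacterium-mediated stable transformation or transient expression in plants, built on the pGWB512 backbone. Outside the T-DNA, the backbone carries a ColE1/pBR322-type origin with a bom site for propagation in E. coli, the pVS1 oriV with RepA and StaA for replication and stable maintenance in Agrobacterium, and an aadA gene conferring spectinomycin resistance for bacterial selection. Between the nopaline-type right and left border repeats sits a plant selection cassette in which the NOS promoter drives a hygromycin phosphotransferase gene ending in a NOS terminator.

The expression cassette consists of the CaMV 35S promoter, a FLAG epitope sequence, and an attB1/attB2-flanked insert followed by a NOS terminator, so the protein is produced constitutively with an N-terminal FLAG tag. The insert is Arabidopsis thaliana DM3 (DANGEROUS MIX 3, At3g61540), Col-0 allele, with residues 1–52 deleted; the "ΔTP" in the name probably refers to removal of a transit peptide, although the record does not spell this out. Residues 511–515 are also deleted. The annotation tool labels parts of the insert as similar to a bacterial proline iminopeptidase, consistent with DM3 being an alpha/beta hydrolase. These matches occur as separated fragments, which may mean the insert is a genomic, intron-containing fragment, but the record does not say so. The table also shows a second FLAG-like fragment and a second attB2 site downstream of the insert, whose role is not explained. The associated work concerns structural determinants of DM3 in NLR-mediated genetic incompatibility, so the construct likely serves to express and detect a truncated DM3 in planta.
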