Features (pLannotate 1.2.2; 31 found; start..end, strand, type, name):
     54..78      -  misc_feature   RB T-DNA repeat: right border repeat from nopaline C58 T-DNA
    144..298     -  CDS            lacZα (fragment): LacZα fragment of β-galactosidase; lacZ fragment
    301..321     -  misc_feature   MCS (fragment): pUC18/19 multiple cloning site
    812..1153    +  promoter       CaMV 35S promoter: strong constitutive promoter from cauliflower mosaic virus
   1177..1201    +  CDS            3xFLAG (fragment): three tandem FLAG® epitope tags, followed by an enterokinase cleavage site
   1211..1235    +  protein_bind   attB1: mutant version of attB; recombination site for the Gateway® BP reaction BP Clonase™
   1528..2205    +  CDS            pip (fragment): PIP_AERSO - Also known as pap. Experimental evidence at protein level: Swiss-Prot protein existence level 1. Higher activity toward long peptides. Acts on hydroxyproline beta-naphthylamide with almost as high an activity as on proline beta- naphthylamide. From Aeromonas sobria.
   3000..3128    +  CDS            pip (fragment): PIP_AERSO - Also known as pap. Experimental evidence at protein level: Swiss-Prot protein existence level 1. Higher activity toward long peptides. Acts on hydroxyproline beta-naphthylamide with almost as high an activity as on proline beta- naphthylamide. From Aeromonas sobria.
   3206..3364    +  CDS            pip (fragment): PIP_AERSO - Also known as pap. Experimental evidence at protein level: Swiss-Prot protein existence level 1. Higher activity toward long peptides. Acts on hydroxyproline beta-naphthylamide with almost as high an activity as on proline beta- naphthylamide. From Aeromonas sobria.
   3408..3432    -  protein_bind   attB2: mutant version of attB; recombination site for the Gateway® BP reaction BP Clonase™
   3442..3466    +  CDS            3xFLAG (fragment): three tandem FLAG® epitope tags, followed by an enterokinase cleavage site
   3486..3510    -  protein_bind   attB2: mutant version of attB; recombination site for the Gateway® BP reaction BP Clonase™
   3536..3788    +  terminator     NOS terminator: nopaline synthase terminator and poly(A) signal
   3843..3865    -  protein_bind   lac operator (fragment): The lac repressor binds to the lac operator to inhibit transcription in E. coli. This inhibition can be relieved by adding lactose or isopropyl-β-D-thiogalactopyranoside (IPTG). lac repressor encoded by lacI
   3869..3899    -  promoter       lac promoter: promoter for the E. coli lac operon
   3914..3935    -  protein_bind   CAP binding site: CAP binding activates transcription in the presence of cAMP. E. coli catabolite activator protein
   3971..4223    -  terminator     NOS terminator: nopaline synthase terminator and poly(A) signal
   4374..5399    -  CDS            HygR: aminoglycoside phosphotransferase from E. coli; aph(4)-Ia; confers resistance to hygromycin
   5451..5630    -  promoter       NOS promoter: nopaline synthase promoter
   5710..6039    -  CDS            tnpA (fragment): TN5P_ECOLX - Also known as tnp. Experimental evidence at protein level: Swiss-Prot protein existence level 1. Mediates transposition of transposon Tn5 by a 'cut and paste' mechanism. First, the monomeric transposase binds the 19 bp inverted DNA repeats flanking the transposon. Then, dimerization of the DNA- bound transposase creates a synaptic DNA complex. After nicking of the first DNA strand, excision of the transposon proceeds through a series of intermediates. The transposase then mediates the insertion of the transposon at a new site by strand transfer. The activity of the wild- type tran
   6136..6160    -  misc_feature   LB T-DNA repeat: left border repeat from nopaline C58 T-DNA
   6419..6442    +  promoter       Pc promoter (fragment): intI1 (promoter lies within the coding sequence); class 1 integron promoter
   6618..6674    +  CDS            GmR (fragment): gentamycin acetyltransferase; aacC1; confers resistance to gentamycin
   6685..7472    +  CDS            SmR (fragment): aminoglycoside adenylyltransferase (Murphy, 1985); aadA; confers resistance to spectinomycin and streptomycin
   7718..8306    +  rep_origin     ori: high-copy-number ColE1/pMB1/pBR322/pUC origin of replication
   8492..8632    -  misc_feature   bom: basis of mobility region from pBR322
   8734..8773    -  CDS            rop (fragment): Rop protein, which maintains plasmids at low copy number; rop
   8976..9170    -  rep_origin     pVS1 oriV: origin of replication for the Pseudomonas plasmid pVS1 (Heeb et al., 2000)
   9236..10309   -  CDS            pVS1 RepA: replication protein from the Pseudomonas plasmid pVS1 (Heeb et al., 2000)
  10738..11367   -  CDS            pVS1 StaA: stability protein from the Pseudomonas plasmid pVS1 (Heeb et al., 2000)
  11927..12328   -  CDS            Y4CG_SINFN (fragment): Protein inferred from homology: Swiss-Prot protein existence level 3. From Sinorhizobium fredii (strain NBRC 101917 / NGR234).
>Addgene plasmid #229729 | pGWB512_35S-FLAG-(ΔTP)DM3(Col-0) | addgene full sequence | sequence record 477941 | Addgene NGS Result
TTTCACGCCCTTTTAAATATCCGATTATTCTAATAAACGCTCTTTTCTCTTAGGTTTACCCGCCAATATA
TCCTGTCAAACACTGATAGTTTAAACTGAAGGCGGGAAACGACAATCTGATCCAAGCTCAAGCTGCTCTA
GCATTCGCCATTCAGGCTGCGCAACTGTTGGGAAGGGCGATCGGTGCGGGCCTCTTCGCTATTACGCCAG
CTGGCGAAAGGGGGATGTGCTGCAAGGCGATTAAGTTGGGTAACGCCAGGGTTTTCCCAGTCACGACGTT
GTAAAACGACGGCCAGTGCCAAGCTTGCATGCCTGCAGGTCCCCAGATTAGCCTTTTCAATTTCAGAAAG
AATGCTAACCCACAGATGGTTAGAGAGGCTTACGCAGCAGGTCTCATCAAGACGATCTACCCGAGCAATA
ATCTCCAGGAAATCAAATACCTTCCCAAGAAGGTTAAAGATGCAGTCAAAAGATTCAGGACTAACTGCAT
CAAGAACACAGAGAAAGATATATTTCTCAAGATCAGAAGTACTATTCCAGTATGGACGATTCAAGGCTTG
CTTCACAAACCAAGGCAAGTAATAGAGATTGGAGTCTCTAAAAAGGTAGTTCCCACTGAATCAAAGGCCA
TGGAGTCAAAGATTCAAATAGAGGACCTAACAGAACTCGCCGTAAAGACTGGCGAACAGTTCATACAGAG
TCTCTTACGACTCAATGACAAGAAGAAAATCTTCGTCAACATGGTGGAGCACGACACACTTGTCTACTCC
AAAAATATCAAAGATACAGTCTCAGAAGACCAAAGGGCAATTGAGACTTTTCAACAAAGGGTAATATCCG
GAAACCTCCTCGGATTCCATTGCCCAGCTATCTGTCACTTTATTGTGAAGATAGTGGAAAAGGAAGGTGG
CTCCTACAAATGCCATCATTGCGATAAAGGAAAGGCCATCGTTGAAGATGCCTCTGCCGACAGTGGTCCC
AAAGATGGACCCCCACCCACGAGGAGCATCGTGGAAAAAGAAGACGTTCCAACCACGTCTTCAAAGCAAG
TGGATTGATGTGATATCTCCACTGACGTAAGGGATGACGCACAATCCCACTATCCTTCGCAAGACCCTTC
CTCTATATAAGGAAGTTCATTTCATTTGGAGAGAACACGGGGGACTCTAGAATGAGCGACTACAAGGATG
ACGATGACAAGGCTGTTATCACAAGTTTGTACAAAAAAGCAGGCTCCGAATTCGCCCTTATGGAAGCGGG
ATCGGTTTACGTCGATGTAGCTGGGGAATCGAAGTCGGAGCATGTTACTGGGAAGTGGTTTTCGGTGCCG
GAGCTCCGACTGCGTGACCACCGGTTCATAGTTCCTCTTGATTATTCCAAAAGTTCTCCCAAAATTACCG
TCTTTGCTCGAGAGATCGTTGCGGGTAACTTGAAATTTGGAGCTTTTTGATTCAGAGCTCTTTCTGTGAT
TACGAAGCTAAAAGTTTGTGTCTTTTGTTTTTTGTAGTTGGGAAAGAGGAGCAAGCAATGCCGTATTTAT
TGTATTTGCAAGGTGGTCCAGGATTTGAAGGTCCAAGGCCTAGTGAAGCTAGTGGATGGATTCAAAGAGC
TTGTGAAGAGTTTCGAGTGGTCTTACTCGATCAAGTATGATGCTTTCATAGTTTTATACTCTTCTCTGGA
CAGTTTTTTTAGTCTTTGTGTTGTTCTAATTTTGTTTGTCCTGCAGCGAGGAACAGGCTTGTCCACTCCT
TTAACATGTTCCTCTATGCTTCAATTCAAATCAGCAAAGGAATTAGCTGATTATTTGGTTCACTTTCGAG
CTGATAATATAGTTAAAGATGCTGAGTTTATTAGAGTTCGTCTTGTTCCTAAGGCTGATCCTTGGACAAT
TTTGGGTCAGGTAATTTGTCTTTGTATTGTCTATTGGTCATCTTGCTTCAGTTCTTGTCATTTGATTTTG
TATTCATCTTTTTTTCTTCAAATCTACAGAGTTTCGGTGGCTTTTGTGCACTTACATATCTGAGTTTTGC
ACCCGAAGGACTCAAACAAGTGCTAATAACTGGAGGAATTCCACCAATTGGTAAAGCATGTACAGCAGAT
GATGTATATGAAGCCGGTTTTGAACAAGTTGCTCGCCAAAATGAAAAATACTACAAGAGATTCCCTCAAG
ACATTGAGATTGTTCGTGAACTCGTAAATTACTTGGCTGAATCTGAAGGTGGCGGGGTGAGGGATTACAA
CATTTGCTCAATCCACTGACCAGTTTAGTTTAGTTCCTTACTTGTCTCTGTTTCTTTGTCTTTAGGTACC
TCTCCCATCAGGAGGCATTCTTACTCCTAAGGGTCTTCAAACTCTTGGTCTTTCTGGTTTAGGATCAAGT
ACTGGTTTTGAGCGCCTGCATTATATGTAAGAGTTTAGCTTAATTTTTATCAACCACCTCACATGTTCTG
TGTTAAATCTGGCCTTCTTAATTGATCATAGGTTGGAGAGAGTATGGGATCCTATTTTAGTTACTGGAGC
TCCAAAGTGTATTAGTCAGTTCTTCTTAAACGCTGTAAGAGACCCACAAAAATTTGTTGTTTTCTGTTCT
CAGCTCAAATAAGGAATTCAATAGTCTGAGACATTTTATCGTTGCTGCAGTTTGAGAGTTGGCATTCTTT
TGATACAAATCCACTATATGCTCTTCTCCACGAGGCCATATACTGTGAGGTATAGTCTCTTCAAATTTCT
CATCTTTTTTTCTATTTCAGACAATTACTTCTTCTTGTTATCGTTTATGTTTAAATGGAAACTTTTTCAG
GGTGCTTCATCAGGATGGTCTGCTCATAGATTACGGGATAAATATGAGTACAAATTCGACGCAATGAAGG
CAGTCAAAGAAAGTCAGCCTGTACTCTTCACAGGAGAGGTACAGGTTTTGAGTATTTCTAATTGTATGGC
TCATAGCTTGGATGATTGGTCCACATTGCTTAACTAAAATAGAATTTGGATTTGTATAGATGATATTTCC
ATGGATGTTTGATGAAATTCATGCCTTGAAGCCATTTAAAGCTGCCGCCGATCTTTTGGCCAAGAAAGAG
GATTGGCCTCCATTATATGATGTTCCTAGATTGCAGAATAACAAGGTCTGTTTCAGAATCTTGATCGTTC
TTTCATATGGATCAAATAATTTTACTCTGTTTCACATGATTTCTTTTTGTAGGTGCCTGTTGCTGCAGCG
GTTTACTACGAAGATATGTATGTAAACTTCAAGCTGGTGACGGAAACAGCTTCTCATATATCGGGTATCA
GACTTTGGGTAACGAATGAGTTTATGCATTCGGGTCTTCGTGATGCTGGAAGACAAATTATTGATCATTT
GTTGGGAATGATCAATGGGAAAAAGCCTCTCTTTTAGGGCGAATTCGACCCAGCTTTCTTGTACAAAGTG
GTTGATAACAGCGACTACAAGGATGACGATGACAAGGCTTAGAAGGGCGAATTCGACCCAGCTTTCTTGT
ACAAAGTGGTGATAACCTAGAGCTCGAATTTCCCCGATCGTTCAAACATTTGGCAATAAAGTTTCTTAAG
ATTGAATCCTGTTGCCGGTCTTGCGATGATTATCATATAATTTCTGTTGAATTACGTTAAGCATGTAATA
ATTAACATGTAATGCATGACGTTATTTATGAGATGGGTTTTTATGATTAGAGTCCCGCAATTATACATTT
AATACGCGATAGAAAACAAAATATAGCGCGCAAACTAGGATAAATTATCGCGCGCGGTGTCATCTATGTT
ACTAGATCGGGAATTGGTTCCGGAACCAATTCGTAATCATGTCATAGCTGTTTCCTGTGTGAAATTGTTA
TCCGCTCACAATTCCACACAACATACGAGCCGGAAGCATAAAGTGTAAAGCCTGGGGTGCCTAATGAGTG
AGCTAACTCACATTAGGCTGAATTAGGCGCGCCTATTTCTATTAATTCCCGATCTAGTAACATAGATGAC
ACCGCGCGCGATAATTTATCCTAGTTTGCGCGCTATATTTTGTTTTCTATCGCGTATTAAATGTATAATT
GCGGGACTCTAATCATAAAAACCCATCTCATAAATAACGTCATGCATTACATGTTAATTATTACATGCTT
AACGTAATTCAACAGAAATTATATGATAATCATCGCAAGACCGGCAACAGGATTCAATCTTAAGAAACTT
TATTGCCAAATGTTTGAACGATCGGGGAAATTCGGGGGATCGATCCCGCGAACTGTGGACGAGAACTGTG
CCACCAAGCGTAAGGCCGTTCTCTCGCATTTGCCTTGCTAGGCTCGCGCGAGTTGCTGGCTGAGGCGTTC
TCGAAATCAGCTCTTGTTCGGTCGGCATCTACTCTATTCCTTTGCCCTCGGACGAGTGCTGGGGCGTCGG
TTTCCACTATCGGCGAGTACTTCTACACAGCCATCGGTCCAGACGGCCGCGCTTCTGCGGGCGATTTGTG
TACGCCCGACAGTCCCGGCTCCGGATCGGACGATTGCGTCGCATCGACCCTGCGCCCAAGCTGCATCATC
GAAATTGCCGTCAACCAAGCTCTGATAGAGTTGGTCAAGACCAATGCGGAGCATATACGCCCGGAGCCGC
GGCGATCCTGCAAGCTCCGGATGCCTCCGCTCGAAGTAGCGCGTCTGCTGCTCCATACAAGCCAACCACG
GCCTCCAGAAGAAGATGTTGGCGACCTCGTATTGGGAATCCCCGAACATCGCCTCGCTCCAGTCAATGAC
CGCTGTTATGCGGCCATTGTCCGTCAGGACATTGTTGGAGCCGAAATCCGCGTGCACGAGGTGCCGGACT
TCGGGGCAGTCCTCGGCCCAAAGCATCAGCTCATCGAGAGCCTGCGCGACGGACGCACTGACGGTGTCGT
CCATCACAGTTTGCCAGTGATACACATGGGGATCAGCAATCGCGCATATGAAATCACGCCATGTAGTGTA
TTGACCGATTCCTTGCGGTCCGAATGGGCCGAACCCGCTCGTCTGGCTAAGATCGGCCGCAGCGATCGCA
TCCATGGCCTCCGCGACCGGCTGCAGAACAGCGGGCAGTTCGGTTTCAGGCAGGTCTTGCAACGTGACAC
CCTGTGCACGGCGGGAGATGCAATAGGTCAGGCTCTCGCTGAATGCCCCAATGTCAAGCACTTCCGGAAT
CGGGAGCGCGGCCGATGCAAAGTGCCGATAAACATAACGATCTTTGTAGAAACCATCGGCGCAGCTATTT
ACCCGCAGGACATATCCACGCCCTCCTACATCGAAGCTGAAAGCACGAGATTCTTCGCCCTCCGAGAGCT
GCATCAGGTCGGAGACGCTGTCGAACTTTTCGATCAGAAACTTCTCGACAGACGTCGCGGTGAGTTCAGG
CTTTTTCATATCTTATTGCCCCCCGGGATCAGATCTGGATTGAGAGTGAATATGAGACTCTAATTGGATA
CCGAGGGGAATTTATGGAACGTCAGTGGAGCATTTTTGACAAGAAATATTTGCTAGCTGATAGTGACCTT
AGGCGACTTTTGAACGCGCAATAATGGTTTCTGACGTATGTGCTTAGCTCATTAAACTCCAGAAACCCGC
GGCTGAGTGGCTCCTTCAACGTTGCGGTTCTGTCAGTTCCAAACGTAAAACGGCTTGTCCCGCGTCATCG
GCGGGGGTCATAACGTGACTCCCTTAATTCTCCGCTCATGATCTTGATCCCCTGCGCCATCAGATCCTTG
GCGGCAAGAAAGCCATCCAGTTTACTTTGCAGGGCTTCCCAACCTTACCAGAGGGCGCCCCAGCTGGCAA
TTCCGGTTCGCTTGCTGTCCATAAAACCGCCCAGTCTAGCTATCGCCATGTAAGCCCACTGCAAGCTACC
TGCTTTCTCTTTGCGCTTGCGTTTTCCCTTGTCCAGATAGCCCAGTAGCTGACATTCATCCGGGGTCAGC
ACCGTTTCTGCGGACTGGCTTTCTACGTGTTCCGCTTCCTTTAGCAGCCCTTGCGCCCTGAGTGCTTGCG
GCAGCGTGAAGCTGATCCGTCGAGATTAATAGAAATAAATTCAGCCTAATTCGGCGTTAATTCAGTACAT
TAAAAACGTCCGCAATGTGTTATTAAGTTGTCTAAGCGTCAATTTGTTTACACCACAATATATCCTGCCA
CCAGCCAGCCAACAGCTCCCCGACCGGCAGCTCGGCACAAAATCACCACTCGATACAGGCAGCCCATCAG
TCCGGGACGGCGTCAGCGGGAGAGCCGTTGTAAGGCGGCAGACTTTGCTCATGTTACCGATGCTATTCGG
AAGAACGGCAACTAAGCTGCCGGGTTTGAAACACGGATGATCTCGCGGAGGGTAGCATGTTGATTGTAAC
GATGACAGAGCGTTGCTGCCTGTGATCAATTCGGGCACGAACCCAGTGGACATAAGCCTGTTCGGTTCGT
AAGCTGTAATGCAAGTAGCGTATGCGCTCACGCAACTGGTCCAGAACCTTGACCGAACGCAGCGGTGGTA
ACGGCGCAGTGGCGGTTTTCATGGCTTGTTATGACTGTTTTTTTGGGGTACAGTCTATGCCTCGGGCATC
CAAGCAGCAAGCGCGTTACGCCGTGGGTCGATGTTTGATGTTATGGAGCAGCAACGATGTTACGCAGCAG
GGCAGTCGCCCTAAAACAAAGTTAAACATCATGGGGGAAGCGGTGATCGCCGAAGTATCGACTCAACTAT
CAGAGGTAGTTGGCGTCATCGAGCGCCATCTCGAACCGACGTTGCTGGCCGTACATTTGTACGGCTCCGC
AGTGGATGGCGGCCTGAAGCCACACAGTGATATTGATTTGCTGGTTACGGTGACCGTAAGGCTTGATGAA
ACAACGCGGCGAGCTTTGATCAACGACCTTTTGGAAACTTCGGCTTCCCCTGGAGAGAGCGAGATTCTCC
GCGCTGTAGAAGTCACCATTGTTGTGCACGACGACATCATTCCGTGGCGTTATCCAGCTAAGCGCGAACT
GCAATTTGGAGAATGGCAGCGCAATGACATTCTTGCAGGTATCTTCGAGCCAGCCACGATCGACATTGAT
CTGGCTATCTTGCTGACAAAAGCAAGAGAACATAGCGTTGCCTTGGTAGGTCCAGCGGCGGAGGAACTCT
TTGATCCGGTTCCTGAACAGGATCTATTTGAGGCGCTAAATGAAACCTTAACGCTATGGAACTCGCCGCC
CGACTGGGCTGGCGATGAGCGAAATGTAGTGCTTACGTTGTCCCGCATTTGGTACAGCGCAGTAACCGGC
AAAATCGCGCCGAAGGATGTCGCTGCCGACTGGGCAATGGAGCGCCTGCCGGCCCAGTATCAGCCCGTCA
TACTTGAAGCTAGACAGGCTTATCTTGGACAAGAAGAAGATCGCTTGGCCTCGCGCGCAGATCAGTTGGA
AGAATTTGTCCACTACGTGAAAGGCGAGATCACCAAGGTAGTCGGCAAATAATGTCTAGCTAGAAATTCG
TTCAAGCCGACGCCGCTTCGCGGCGCGGCTTAACTCAAGCGTTAGATGCACTAAGCACATAATTGCTCAC
AGCCAAACTATCAGGTCAAGTCTGCTTTTATTATTTTTAAGCGTGCATAATAAGCCCTACACAAATTGGG
AGATATATCATGCATGACCAAAATCCCTTAACGTGAGTTTTCGTTCCACTGAGCGTCAGACCCCGTAGAA
AAGATCAAAGGATCTTCTTGAGATCCTTTTTTTCTGCGCGTAATCTGCTGCTTGCAAACAAAAAAACCAC
CGCTACCAGCGGTGGTTTGTTTGCCGGATCAAGAGCTACCAACTCTTTTTCCGAAGGTAACTGGCTTCAG
CAGAGCGCAGATACCAAATACTGTCCTTCTAGTGTAGCCGTAGTTAGGCCACCACTTCAAGAACTCTGTA
GCACCGCCTACATACCTCGCTCTGCTAATCCTGTTACCAGTGGCTGCTGCCAGTGGCGATAAGTCGTGTC
TTACCGGGTTGGACTCAAGACGATAGTTACCGGATAAGGCGCAGCGGTCGGGCTGAACGGGGGGTTCGTG
CACACAGCCCAGCTTGGAGCGAACGACCTACACCGAACTGAGATACCTACAGCGTGAGCTATGAGAAAGC
GCCACGCTTCCCGAAGGGAGAAAGGCGGACAGGTATCCGGTAAGCGGCAGGGTCGGAACAGGAGAGCGCA
CGAGGGAGCTTCCAGGGGGAAACGCCTGGTATCTTTATAGTCCTGTCGGGTTTCGCCACCTCTGACTTGA
GCGTCGATTTTTGTGATGCTCGTCAGGGGGGCGGAGCCTATGGAAAAACGCCAGCAACGCGGCCTTTTTA
CGGTTCCTGGCCTTTTGCTGGCCTTTTGCTCACATGTTCTTTCCTGCGTTATCCCCTGATTCTGTGGATA
ACCGTATTACCGCCTTTGAGTGAGCTGATACCGCTCGCCGCAGCCGAACGACCGAGCGCAGCGAGTCAGT
GAGCGAGGAAGCGGAAGAGCGCCTGATGCGGTATTTTCTCCTTACGCATCTGTGCGGTATTTCACACCGC
ATATGGTGCACTCTCAGTACAATCTGCTCTGATGCCGCATAGTTAAGCCAGTATACACTCCGCTATCGCT
ACGTGACTGGGTCATGGCTGCGCCCCGACACCCGCCAACACCCGCTGACGCGCCCTGACGGGCTTGTCTG
CTCCCGGCATCCGCTTACAGACAAGCTGTGACCGTCTCCGGGAGCTGCATGTGTCAGAGGTTTTCACCGT
CATCACCGAAACGCGCGAGGCAGGGTGCCTTGATGTGGGCGCCGGCGGTCGAGTGGCGACGGCGCGGCTT
GTCCGCGCCCTGGTAGATTGCCTGGCCGTAGGCCAGCCATTTTTGAGCGGCCAGCGGCCGCGATAGGCCG
ACGCGAAGCGGCGGGGCGTAGGGAGCGCAGCGACCGAAGGGTAGGCGCTTTTTGCAGCTCTTCGGCTGTG
CGCTGGCCAGACAGTTATGCACAGGCCAGGCGGGTTTTAAGAGTTTTAATAAGTTTTAAAGAGTTTTAGG
CGGAAAAATCGCCTTTTTTCTCTTTTATATCAGTCACTTACATGTGTGACCGGTTCCCAATGTACGGCTT
TGGGTTCCCAATGTACGGGTTCCGGTTCCCAATGTACGGCTTTGGGTTCCCAATGTACGTGCTATCCACA
GGAAAGAGACCTTTTCGACCTTTTTCCCCTGCTAGGGCAATTTGCCCTAGCATCTGCTCCGTACATTAGG
AACCGGCGGATGCTTCGCCCTCGATCAGGTTGCGGTAGCGCATGACTAGGATCGGGCCAGCCTGCCCCGC
CTCCTCCTTCAAATCGTACTCCGGCAGGTCATTTGACCCGATCAGCTTGCGCACGGTGAAACAGAACTTC
TTGAACTCTCCGGCGCTGCCACTGCGTTCGTAGATCGTCTTGAACAACCATCTGGCTTCTGCCTTGCCTG
CGGCGCGGCGTGCCAGGCGGTAGAGAAAACGGCCGATGCCGGGATCGATCAAAAAGTAATCGGGGTGAAC
CGTCAGCACGTCCGGGTTCTTGCCTTCTGTGATCTCGCGGTACATCCAATCAGCTAGCTCGATCTCGATG
TACTCCGGCCGCCCGGTTTCGCTCTTTACGATCTTGTAGCGGCTAATCAAGGCTTCACCCTCGGATACCG
TCACCAGGCGGCCGTTCTTGGCCTTCTTCGTACGCTGCATGGCAACGTGCGTGGTGTTTAACCGAATGCA
GGTTTCTACCAGGTCGTCTTTCTGCTTTCCGCCATCGGCTCGCCGGCAGAACTTGAGTACGTCCGCAACG
TGTGGACGGAACACGCGGCCGGGCTTGTCTCCCTTCCCTTCCCGGTATCGGTTCATGGATTCGGTTAGAT
GGGAAACCGCCATCAGTACCAGGTCGTAATCCCACACACTGGCCATGCCGGCCGGCCCTGCGGAAACCTC
TACGTGCCCGTCTGGAAGCTCGTAGCGGATCACCTCGCCAGCTCGTCGGTCACGCTTCGACAGACGGAAA
ACGGCCACGTCCATGATGCTGCGACTATCGCGGGTGCCCACGTCATAGAGCATCGGAACGAAAAAATCTG
GTTGCTCGTCGCCCTTGGGCGGCTTCCTAATCGACGGCGCACCGGCTGCCGGCGGTTGCCGGGATTCTTT
GCGGATTCGATCAGCGGCCGCTTGCCACGATTCACCGGGGCGTGCTTCTGCCTCGATGCGTTGCCGCTGG
GCGGCCTGCGCGGCCTTCAACTTCTCCACCAGGTCATCACCCAGCGCCGCGCCGATTTGTACCGGGCCGG
ATGGTTTGCGACCGCTCACGCCGATTCCTCGGGCTTGGGGGTTCCAGTGCCATTGCAGGGCCGGCAGACA
ACCCAGCCGCTTACGCCTGGCCAACCGCCCGTTCCTCCACACATGGGGCATTCCACGGCGTCGGTGCCTG
GTTGTTCTTGATTTTCCATGCCGCCTCCTTTAGCCGCTAAAATTCATCTACTCATTTATTCATTTGCTCA
TTTACTCTGGTAGCTGCGCGATGTATTCAGATAGCAGCTCGGTAATGGTCTTGCCTTGGCGTACCGCGTA
CATCTTCAGCTTGGTGTGATCCTCCGCCGGCAACTGAAAGTTGACCCGCTTCATGGCTGGCGTGTCTGCC
AGGCTGGCCAACGTTGCAGCCTTGCTGCTGCGTGCGCTCGGACGGCCGGCACTTAGCGTGTTTGTGCTTT
TGCTCATTTTCTCTTTACCTCATTAACTCAAATGAGTTTTGATTTAATTTCAGCGGCCAGCGCCTGGACC
TCGCGGGCAGCGTCGCCCTCGGGTTCTGATTCAAGAACGGTTGTGCCGGCGGCGGCAGTGCCTGGGTAGC
TCACGCGCTGCGTGATACGGGACTCAAGAATGGGCAGCTCGTACCCGGCCAGCGCCTCGGCAACCTCACC
GCCGATGCGCGTGCCTTTGATCGCCCGCGACACGACAAAGGCCGCTTGTAGCCTTCCATCCGTGACCTCA
ATGCGCTGCTTAACCAGCTCCACCAGGTCGGCGGTGGCCCATATGTCGTAAGGGCTTGGCTGCACCGGAA
TCAGCACGAAGTCGGCTGCCTTGATCGCGGACACAGCCAAGTCCGCCGCCTGGGGCGCTCCGTCGATCAC
TACGAAGTCGCGCCGGCCGATGGCCTTCACGTCGCGGTCAATCGTCGGGCGGTCGATGCCGACAACGGTT
AGCGGTTGATCTTCCCGCACGGCCGCCCAATCGCGGGCACTGCCCTGGGGATCGGAATCGACTAACAGAA
CATCGGCCCCGGCGAGTTGCAGGGCGCGGGCTAGATGGGTTGCGATGGTCGTCTTGCCTGACCCGCCTTT
CTGGTTAAGTACAGCGATAACCTTCATGCGTTCCCCTTGCGTATTTGTTTATTTACTCATCGCATCATAT
ACGCAGCGACCGCATGACGCAAGCTGTTTTACTCAAATACACATCACCTTTTTAGACGGCGGCGCTCGGT
TTCTTCAGCGGCCAAGCTGGCCGGCCAGGCCGCCAGCTTGGCATCAGACAAACCGGCCAGGATTTCATGC
AGCCGCACGGTTGAGACGTGCGCGGGCGGCTCGAACACGTACCCGGCCGCGATCATCTCCGCCTCGATCT
CTTCGGTAATGAAAAACGGTTCGTCCTGGCCGTCCTGGTGCGGTTTCATGCTTGTTCCTCTTGGCGTTCA
TTCTCGGCGGCCGCCAGGGCGTCGGCCTCGGTCAATGCGTCCTCACGGAAGGCACCGCGCCGCCTGGCCT
CGGTGGGCGTCACTTCCTCGCTGCGCTCAAGTGCGCGGTACAGGGTCGAGCGATGCACGCCAAGCAGTGC
AGCCGCCTCTTTCACGGTGCGGCCTTCCTGGTCGATCAGCTCGCGGGCGTGCGCGATCTGTGCCGGGGTG
AGGGTAGGGCGGGGGCCAAACTTCACGCCTCGGGCCTTGGCGGCCTCGCGCCCGCTCCGGGTGCGGTCGA
TGATTAGGGAACGCTCGAACTCGGCAATGCCGGCGAACACGGTCAACACCATGCGGCCGGCCGGCGTGGT
GGTGTCGGCCCACGGCTCTGCCAGGCTACGCAGGCCCGCGCCGGCCTCCTGGATGCGCTCGGCAATGTCC
AGTAGGTCGCGGGTGCTGCGGGCCAGGCGGTCTAGCCTGGTCACTGTCACAACGTCGCCAGGGCGTAGGT
GGTCAAGCATCCTGGCCAGCTCCGGGCGGTCGCGCCTGGTGCCGGTGATCTTCTCGGAAAACAGCTTGGT
GCAGCCGGCCGCGTGCAGTTCGGCCCGTTGGTTGGTCAAGTCCTGGTCGTCGGTGCTGACGCGGGCATAG
CCCAGCAGGCCAGCGGCGGCGCTCTTGTTCATGGCGTAATGTCTCCGGTTCTAGTCGCAAGTATTCTACT
TTATGCGACTAAAACACGCGACAAGAAAACGCCAGGAAAAGGGCAGGGCGGCAGCCTGTCGCGTAACTTA
GGACTTGTGCGACATGTCGTTTTCAGAAGACGGCTGCACTGAACGTCAGAAGCCGACTGCACTATAGCAG
CGGAGGGGTTGGATCAAAGTACTTTGATCCCGAGGGGAACCCTGTGGTTGGCATGCACATACAAATGGAC
GAACGGATAAACCT
